>Addgene plasmid #215387 | pB-T-PAF-Clu CC2 | addgene full sequence | sequence record 431814 | Addgene NGS Result
AAATTGTAAACGTTAATATTTTGTTAAAATTCGCGTTAAATTTTTGTTAAATCAGCTCACTTTTTAACCA
ATAGGCCGAAATCGGCAAAATCCCTTATAAATCAAAAGAATAGACCGAGATAGGGT
[37 nt withheld, positions 127-163]
AAAGAACGTGGACTCCAACGTCAAAGG
[49 nt withheld, positions 191-239]
T
[91 nt withheld, positions 241-331]
G
[124 nt withheld, positions 333-456]
CCCATTCGCCATTCAGGCTGCGCAACTGTTGGGAAGGGCGATCGGTGCGGGCCTCTTCGCTATTACGCCA
GCTGGCGAAAGGGGGATGTGCTGCAAGGCGATTAAGTTGGGTAACGCCAGGGTTTTCCCAGTCACGACGT
TGTAAAACGACGGCCAGTGAATTGTAATACGACTCACTATAGGGCGAATTGGAGCTCGGTACTCACGACA
GCAGGCTGAATAATAAAAAAATTAGAAACTATTATTTAACCCTAGAAAGATAATCATATTGTGACGTACG
TTAAAGATAATCATGCGTAAAATTGACGCATGTGTTTTATCGGTCTGTATATCGAGGTTTATTTATTAAT
TTGAATAGATATTAAGTTTTATTATATTTACACTTACATACTAATAATAAATTCAACAAACAATTTATTT
ATGTTTATTTATTTATTAAAAAAAAACAAAAACTCAAAATTTCTTCTATAAAGTAACAAAACTTTTAAAC
ATTCTCTCTTTTACAAAAATAAACTTATTTTGTACTTTAAAAACAGTCATGTTGTATTATAAAATAAGTA
ATTAGCTTAACCTATACATAATAGAAACAAATTATACTTATTAGTCAGTCAGAAACAACTTTGGCACATA
TCAATATTATGCTCTCGTTAATTAACTCGAGGGATCCAAGCTGGCCGCACGTCTCCCTATCAGTGATAGA
GAAGTCGACACGTCTCGAGCTCCCTATCAGTGATAGAGAAGGTACGTCTAGAACGTCTCCCTATCAGTGA
TAGAGAAGTCGACACGTCTCGAGCTCCCTATCAGTGATAGAGAAGGTACGTCTAGAACGTCTCCCTATCA
GTGATAGAGAAGTCGACACGTCTCGAGCTCCCTATCAGTGATAGAGAAGGTACGTCTAGAACGTCTCCCT
ATCAGTGATAGAGAAGTCGACACGTCTCGAGTTCCCTATCAGTGATAGAGAAGGTACCCCCTATATAAGC
AGAGCTCGTTTAGTGAACCGTCAGATCGCCTGGAGACGCCATCCACGCTGTTTTGACCTCCATAGAAGAC
ACCGGGACCGATCCAGCCTCCGCGGTGGCGGCCATCACAAGTTTGTACAGCTAGCCACCATGATGAAGAC
TCTGCTGCTGTTTGTGGGGCTGCTGCTGACCTGGGAGAGTGGGCAGGTCCTGGGGGACCAGACGGTCTCA
GACAATGAGCTCCAGGAAATGTCCAATCAGGGAAGTAAGTACGTCAATAAGGAAAAGCAAAATGCTGAGA
ACGGGGTGAAACAGATAAAGACTCTCATAGAAAAAACAAACGAAGAGCGCAAGACACTGCTCAGCAACCT
AGAAGAAGCCAAGAAGAAGAAAGAGGATGCCCTAAATGAGACCAGGGAATCAGAGACAAAGCTGAAGGAG
CTCCCAGGAGTGTGCAATGAGACCATGATGGCCCTCTGGGAAGAGTGTAAGCCCTGCCTGAAACAGACCT
GCATGAAGTTCTACGCACGCGTCTGCAGAAGTGGCTCAGGCCTGGTTGGCCGCCAGCTTGAGGAGTTCCT
GAACCAGAGCTCGCCCTTCTACTTCTGGATGAATGGTGACCGCATCGACTCCCTGCTGGAGAACGACCGG
CAGCAGACGCACATGCTGGATGTCATGCAGGACCACTTCAGCCGCGCGTCCAGCATCATAGACGAGCTCT
TCCAGGACAGGTTCTTCACCCGGGAGCCCCAGGATACCTACCACTACCTGCCCTTCAGCCTGCCCCACCG
GAGGCCTCACTTCTTCTTTCCCAAGTCCCGCATCGTCCGCAGCTTGATGCCCTTCTCTCCGTACGAGCCC
CTGAACTTCCACGCCATGTTCCAGCCCTTCCTTGAGATGATACACGAGGCTCAGCAGGCCATGGACATCC
ACTTCCATAGCCCGGCCTTCCAGCACCCGCCAACAGAATTCATACGAGAAGGCGACGATGACCGGACTGT
GTGCCGGGAGATCCGCCACAACTCCACGGGCTGCCTGCGGATGAAGGACCAGTGTGACAAGTGCCGGGAG
ATCTTGTCTGTGGACTGTTCCACCAACAACCCCTCCCAGGCTAAGCTGCGGCGGGAGCTCGACGAATCCC
TCCAGGTCGCTGAGAGGTTGACCAGGAAATACAACGAGCTGCTAAAGTCCTACCAGTGGAAGATGCTCAA
CACCTCCTCCTTGCTGGAGCAGCTGAACGAGCAGTTTAACTGGGTGTCCCGGCTGGCAAACCTCACGCAA
GGCGAAGACCAGTACTATCTGCGGGTCACCACGGTGGCTTCCCACACTTCTGACTCGGACGTTCCTTCCG
GTGTCACTGAGGTGGTCGTGAAGCTCTTTGACTCTGATCCCATCACTGTGACGGTCCCTGTAGAAGTCTC
CAGGAAGAACCCTAAATTTATGGAGACCGTGGCGGAGAAAGCGCTGCAGGAATACCGCAAAAAGCACCGG
GAGGAGTGAGCGGCCGCATAGATAACTGATCCAGTGTGCTGGGCTACGATGCATGGGCCCCCTAGGTCGA
GTCTAGAGGGCCCGTTTAAACCCGCTGATCAGCCTCGACTGTGCCTTCTAGTTGCCAGCCATCTGTTGTT
TGCCCCTCCCCCGTGCCTTCCTTGACCCTGGAAGGTGCCACTCCCACTGTCCTTTCCTAATAAAATGAGG
AAATTGCATCGCATTGTCTGAGTAGGTGTCATTCTATTCTGGGGGGTGGGGTGGGGCAGGACAGCAAGGG
GGAGGATTGGGAAGACAATAGCAGGCATGCTGGGGATGCGGTGGGCTCTATGGCTTCTGAGGCGGAAAGA
ACCAGCTGGGGCTCTAGGGGGTATCCCC
[124 nt withheld, positions 3285-3408]
C
[91 nt withheld, positions 3410-3500]
AGGGTGATGGTTCACGTACCTAGAAGTTCCTATTCCGAAGTTCCTATTCTCTAGAAAGTATAGGAACTTC
CTTGGCCAAAAAGACCGGTACCAGGCAGGCAGAAGTATGCAAAGCATGCATCTCAATTAGTCAGCAACCA
TAGTCCCGCCCCTAACTCCGCCCATCCCGCCCCTAACTCCGCCCAGTTCCGCCCATTCTCCGCCCCATGG
CTGACTAATTTTTTTTATTTATGCAGAGGCCGAGGCCGCCTCGGCCTCTGAGCTATTCCAGAAGTAGTGA
GGAGGCTTTTTTGGAGGCTACCATGGGTACCGAGTACAAGCCCACGGTGCGCCTCGCCACCCGCGACGAC
GTCCCCCGGGCCGTACGCACCCTCGCCGCCGCGTTCGCCGACTACCCCGCCACGCGCCACACCGTCGACC
CGGACCGCCACATCGAGCGGGTCACCGAGCTGCAAGAACTCTTCCTCACGCGCGTCGGGCTCGACATCGG
CAAGGTGTGGGTCGCGGACGACGGCGCCGCGGTGGCGGTCTGGACCACGCCGGAGAGCGTCGAAGCGGGG
GCGGTGTTCGCCGAGATCGGCCCGCGCATGGCCGAGTTGAGCGGTTCCCGGCTGGCCGCGCAGCAACAGA
TGGAAGGCCTCCTGGCGCCGCACCGGCCCAAGGAGCCCGCGTGGTTCCTGGCCACCGTCGGCGTCTCGCC
CGACCACCAGGGCAAGGGTCTGGGCAGCGCCGTCGTGCTCCCCGGAGTGGAGGCGGCCGAGCGCGCCGGG
GTGCCCGCCTTCCTGGAGACCTCCGCGCCCCGCAACCTCCCCTTCTACGAGCGGCTCGGCTTCACCGTCA
CCGCCGACGTCGAGGTGCCCGAAGGACCGCGCACCTGGTGCATGACCCGCAAGCCCGGTGCCTGACGCCC
GCCCCACGACCCGCAGCGCCCGACCGAAAGGAGCGCACGACCCCATGGCTCCGACCGAAGCCACCCGGGG
CGGCCCCGCCGACCCCGCACCCGCCCCCGAGGCCCACCGACTCTAGATAACTGATCATAATCAGCCATAC
CACATTTGTAGAGGTTTTACTTGCTTTAAAAAACCTCCCACACCTCCCCCTGAACCTGAAACATAAAATG
AATGCAATTGTTGTTGTTAACTTGTTTATTGCAGCTTATAATGGTTACAAATAAAGCAATAGCATCACAA
ATTTCACAAATAAAGCATTTTTTTCACTGCATTCTAGTTGTGGTTTGTCCAAACTCATCAATGTATCTTA
ACGCTCGAGTGCATTCTAGTTGTGGTTTGTCCAAACTCATCAATGTATCTTATCATGTCTGTATACCGTC
GACCTCTAGCTGCAGGAATTCGATATCAAGCTCTAGCCAACAAGCTCGTCATCGCTTTGCAGAAGAGCAG
AGAGGATATGCTCATCGTCTAAAGAACTACCCATTTTATTATATATTAGTCACGATATCTATAACAAGAA
AATATATATATAATAAGTTATCACGTAAGTAGAACATGAAATAACAATATAATTATCGTATGAGTTAAAT
CTTAAAAGTCACGTAAAAGATAATCATGCGTCATTTTGACTCACGCGGTCGTTATAGTTCAAAATCAGTG
ACACTTACCGCATTGACAAGCACGCCTCACGGGAGCTCCAAGCGGCGACTGAGATGTCCTAAATGCACAG
CGACGGATTCGCGCTATTTAGAAAGAGAGAGCAATATTTCAAGAATGCATGCGTCAATTTTACGCAGACT
ATCTTTCTAGGGTTAAAAAAGATTTGCGCTTTACTCGACCTAAACTTTAAACACGTCATAGAATCTTCGT
TTGACAAAAACCACATTGTGGCCAAGCTGTGTGACGCGACGCGCGCTAAAGAATGGCAAACCAAGTCGCG
CGAGGTACCAGCTTTTGTTCCCTTTAGTGAGGGTTAATTTCGAGCTTGGCGTAATCATGGTCATAGCTGT
TTCCTGTGTGAAATTGTTATCCGCTCACAATTCCACACAACATACGAGCCGGAAGCATAAAGTGTAAAGC
CTGGGGTGCCTAATGAGTGAGCTAACTCACATTAATTGCGTTGCGCTCACTGCCCGCTTTCCAGTCGGGA
AACCTGTCGTGCCAGCTGCATTAATGAATCGGCCAACGCGCGGGGAGAGGCGGTTTGCGTATTGGGCGCT
CTTCCGCTTCCTCGCTCACTGACTCGCTGCGCTCGGTCGTTCGGCTGCGGCGAGCGGTATCAGCTCACTC
AAAGGCGGTAATACGGTTATCCACAGAATCAGGGGATAACGCAGGAAAGAACATGTGAGCAAAAGGCCAG
CAAAAGGCCAGGAACCGTAAAAAGGCCGCGTTGCTGGCGTTTTTCCATAGGCTCCGCCCCCCTGACGAGC
ATCACAAAAATCGACGCTCAAGTCAGAGGTGGCGAAACCCGACAGGACTATAAAGATACCAGGCGTTTCC
CCCTGGAAGCTCCCTCGTGCGCTCTCCTGTTCCGACCCTGCCGCTTACCGGATACCTGTCCGCCTTTCTC
CCTTCGGGAAGCGTGGCGCTTTCTCATAGCTCACGCTGTAGGTATCTCAGTTCGGTGTAGGTCGTTCGCT
CCAAGCTGGGCTGTGTGCACGAACCCCCCGTTCAGCCCGACCGCTGCGCCTTATCCGGTAACTATCGTCT
TGAGTCCAACCCGGTAAGACACGACTTATCGCCACTGGCAGCAGCCACTGGTAACAGGATTAGCAGAGCG
AGGTATGTAGGCGGTGCTACAGAGTTCTTGAAGTGGTGGCCTAACTACGGCTACACTAGAAGAACAGTAT
TTGGTATCTGCGCTCTGCTGAAGCCAGTTACCTTCGGAAAAAGAGTTGGTAGCTCTTGATCCGGCAAACA
AACCACCGCTGGTAGCGGTGGTTTTTTTGTTTGCAAGCAGCAGATTACGCGCAGAAAAAAAGGATCTCAA
GAAGATCCTTTGATCTTTTCTACGGGGTCTGACGCTCAGTGGAACGAAAACTCACGTTAAGGGATTTTGG
TCATGAGATTATCAAAAAGGATCTTCACCTAGATCCTTTTAAATTAAAAATGAAGTTTTAAATCAATCTA
AAGTATATATGAGTAAACTTGGTCTGACAGTTACCAATGCTTAATCAGTGAGGCACCTATCTCAGCGATC
TGTCTATTTCGTTCATCCATAGTTGCCTGACTCCCCGTCGTGTAGATAACTACGATACGGGAGGGCTTAC
CATCTGGCCCCAGTGCTGCAATGATACCGCGAGACCCACGCTCACCGGCTCCAGATTTATCAGCAATAAA
CCAGCCAGCCGGAAGGGCCGAGCGCAGAAGTGGTCCTGCAACTTTATCCGCCTCCATCCAGTCTATTAAT
TGTTGCCGGGAAGCTAGAGTAAGTAGTTCGCCAGTTAATAGTTTGCGCAACGTTGTTGCCATTGCTACAG
GCATCGTGGTGTCACGCTCGTCGTTTGGTATGGCTTCATTCAGCTCCGGTTCCCAACGATCAAGGCGAGT
TACATGATCCCCCATGTTGTGCAAAAAAGCGGTTAGCTCCTTCGGTCCTCCGATCGTTGTCAGAAGTAAG
TTGGCCGCAGTGTTATCACTCATGGTTATGGCAGCACTGCATAATTCTCTTACTGTCATGCCATCCGTAA
GATGCTTTTCTGTGACTGGTGAGTACTCAACCAAGTCATTCTGAGAATAGTGTATGCGGCGACCGAGTTG
CTCTTGCCCGGCGTCAATACGGGATAATACCGCGCCACATAGCAGAACTTTAAAAGTGCTCATCATTGGA
AAACGTTCTTCGGGGCGAAAACTCTCAAGGATCTTACCGCTGTTGAGATCCAGTTCGATGTAACCCACTC
GTGCACCCAACTGATCTTCAGCATCTTTTACTTTCACCAGCGTTTCTGGGTGAGCAAAAACAGGAAGGCA
AAATGCCGCAAAAAAGGGAATAAGGGCGACACGGAAATGTTGAATACTCATACTCTTCCTTTTTCAATAT
TATTGAAGCATTTATCAGGGTTATTGTCTCATGAGCGGATACATATTTGAATGTATTTAGAAAAATAAAC
AAATAGGGGTTCCGCGCACATTTCCCCGAAAAGTGCCACCT
Features (pLannotate 1.2.2; 32 found; start..end, strand, type, name):
     98..456     -  rep_origin     f1 ori (sequence partly withheld): f1 bacteriophage origin of replication; arrow indicates direction of (+) strand synthesis
    461..618     -  CDS            lacZα (fragment): LacZα fragment of β-galactosidase; lacZ fragment
    621..639     +  promoter       T7 promoter: promoter for bacteriophage T7 RNA polymerase
   1139..1159    +  promoter       tight TRE promoter (fragment): Tet-responsive promoter PTight, consisting of seven tet operator sequences followed by the minimal CMV promoter
   1176..1196    +  promoter       tight TRE promoter (fragment): Tet-responsive promoter PTight, consisting of seven tet operator sequences followed by the minimal CMV promoter
   1213..1233    +  promoter       tight TRE promoter (fragment): Tet-responsive promoter PTight, consisting of seven tet operator sequences followed by the minimal CMV promoter
   1250..1270    +  promoter       tight TRE promoter (fragment): Tet-responsive promoter PTight, consisting of seven tet operator sequences followed by the minimal CMV promoter
   1287..1307    +  promoter       tight TRE promoter (fragment): Tet-responsive promoter PTight, consisting of seven tet operator sequences followed by the minimal CMV promoter
   1324..1344    +  promoter       tight TRE promoter (fragment): Tet-responsive promoter PTight, consisting of seven tet operator sequences followed by the minimal CMV promoter
   1361..1381    +  promoter       tight TRE promoter (fragment): Tet-responsive promoter PTight, consisting of seven tet operator sequences followed by the minimal CMV promoter
   1396..1417    +  promoter       H1-2O2 promoter (fragment): doxycycline-inducible variant of the human H1 RNA promoter (Henriksen et al., 2007)
   1426..1471    +  promoter       TRE3GV promoter (fragment): 3rd-generation Tet-responsive promoter that can be activated by binding of Tet-On® 3G, optimized for retroviral and lentiviral vectors
   1566..2912    +  CDS            CLU: CLUS_HUMAN - Also known as APOJ From Homo sapiens (Human).
   3015..3239    +  polyA_signal   bGH poly(A) signal: bovine growth hormone polyadenylation signal
   3243..3264    +  promoter       SV40 promoter (fragment): SV40 enhancer and early promoter
   3285..3518    +  rep_origin     f1 ori (fragment) (sequence partly withheld): f1 bacteriophage origin of replication; arrow indicates direction of (+) strand synthesis
   3523..3570    +  protein_bind   FRT: FLP-mediated recombination occurs in the 8-bp core sequence TCTAGAAA (Turan and Bode, 2011). FLP recombinase from the Saccharomyces cerevisiae 2μ plasmid
   3595..3798    +  promoter       SV40 promoter: SV40 early promoter
   3809..4405    +  CDS            PuroR: puromycin N-acetyltransferase; pac from Streptomyces alboniger; confers resistance to puromycin
   4532..4616    +  CDS            large T antigen (fragment): large T antigen from SV40 (simian virus 40)
   4639..4760    +  polyA_signal   SV40 poly(A) signal: SV40 polyadenylation signal
   4770..4821    +  polyA_signal   SV40 poly(A) signal (fragment): SV40 polyadenylation signal
   4839..4862    +  misc_feature   MCS (fragment): pBluescript multiple cloning site
   5263..5394    +  CDS            FP (fragment): FP25_NPVAC - Experimental evidence at protein level: Swiss-Prot protein existence level 1. From Autographa californica nuclear polyhedrosis virus (AcMNPV).
   5411..5429    -  promoter       T3 promoter: promoter for bacteriophage T3 RNA polymerase
   5474..5490    -  protein_bind   lac operator: The lac repressor binds to the lac operator to inhibit transcription in E. coli. This inhibition can be relieved by adding lactose or isopropyl-β-D-thiogalactopyranoside (IPTG). lac repressor encoded by lacI
   5498..5528    -  promoter       lac promoter: promoter for the E. coli lac operon
   5543..5564    -  protein_bind   CAP binding site: CAP binding activates transcription in the presence of cAMP. E. coli catabolite activator protein
   5577..5669    -  CDS            lacI (fragment): lac repressor; lacI; The lac repressor binds to the lac operator to inhibit transcription in E. coli. This inhibition can be relieved by adding lactose or isopropyl-β-D-thiogalactopyranoside (IPTG).
   5852..6440    -  rep_origin     ori: high-copy-number ColE1/pMB1/pBR322/pUC origin of replication
   6611..7471    -  CDS            AmpR: β-lactamase; bla; confers resistance to ampicillin, carbenicillin, and related antibiotics
   7472..7576    -  promoter       AmpR promoter: bla
