[The description below was written by a language model from this plasmid's Addgene catalogue record and pLannotate feature annotations shown in this document.]
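Description:
pB-T-PAF-Clu CC2 is a mammalian expression plasmid built on the pB-T-PAF backbone for high-level, tetracycline-regulated production of a mutant human clusterin (CLU, also known as apolipoprotein J) intended for protein purification. In bacteria it is maintained as a high-copy plasmid through a ColE1/pUC-type origin and selected with ampicillin via the β-lactamase gene. The surrounding pBluescript-derived elements (f1 origin, lacZα fragment, lac promoter and operator, T7 and T3 promoters) are remnants of the cloning vector and play no role in mammalian expression.

The payload is a gene-synthesised CLU open reading frame carrying the substitutions Ile46Lys and Val50Glu. It lies downstream of a Tet-responsive promoter, annotated as seven tet operator repeats followed by a minimal promoter segment, and is terminated by the bovine growth hormone polyadenylation signal. Such a promoter is activated only when a tetracycline-controlled transactivator is present. No transactivator is annotated on this plasmid, so it would presumably have to come from the host cell line or a companion construct. A separate cassette, with the SV40 early promoter driving puromycin N-acetyltransferase and an SV40 polyadenylation signal, allows selection of stably transfected mammalian cells. An FRT site sits just upstream of this cassette.

The "pB" prefix and a small baculovirus-derived FP25 fragment, of the kind often found next to piggyBac transposon arms, hint at a piggyBac-type integrating vector. However, no transposon terminal repeats are annotated and the record does not state this. No affinity tag is annotated on the CLU coding sequence. The annotated sequence is 7,601 nt, shorter than the listed backbone size plus the insert would suggest, and the record does not explain the difference.
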