Addgene plasmid #215387: pB-T-PAF-Clu CC2
Purpose: High expression of the Clusterin(I46K,V50E) mutant for purification.
Depositing lab: Franz-Ulrich Hartl. Depositing organization: Max Planck Institute of Biochemistry.
Backbone
  Vector backbone: pB-T-PAF
  Backbone size w/o insert (bp): 7244
  Vector type: Mammalian Expression
  Selectable markers: Puromycin
Growth in bacteria
  Bacterial resistance: Ampicillin, 100 μg/mL
  Growth temperature: 37°C
  Growth strain: DH5alpha
  Copy number: High Copy
Gene/Insert
  Gene/Insert name: CLU
  Species: H. sapiens (human)
  Mutation: p.Ile46Lys, p.Val50Glu
  Entrez Gene: CLU (a.k.a. AAG4, APO-J, APOJ, CLI, CLU1, CLU2, KUB1, NA1/NA2, SGP-2, SGP2, SP-40, TRPM-2, TRPM2)
  Promoter: tetO
  Cloning method: Gene Synthesis
Terms and licenses: Academic/Nonprofit Terms; Industry Terms: Not Available to Industry
How to cite: pB-T-PAF-Clu CC2 was a gift from Franz-Ulrich Hartl (Addgene plasmid # 215387 ; http://n2t.net/addgene:215387 ; RRID:Addgene_215387)
